Addgene plasmid #60250: pENTR D-TOPO-C2_10
Purpose: This plasmid contains a human pancreatic islet inactive enhancer, which can be shuttled into a Gateway destination vector, such as pGL4.23-Gateway.
Depositing lab: Jorge Ferrer. Depositing organization: Imperial College London. Publication: Pancreatic islet enhancer clusters enriched in type 2 diabetes risk-associated variants. Pasquali L, Gaulton KJ, Rodriguez-Segui SA, Mularoni L, Miguel-Escalada I, Akerman I, Tena JJ, Moran I, Gomez-Marin C, van de Bunt M, Ponsa-Cobas J, Castro N, Nammo T, Cebola I, Garcia-Hurtado J, Maestro MA, Pattou F, Piemonti L, Berney T, Gloyn AL, Ravassard P, Gomez-Skarmeta JL, Muller F, McCarthy MI, Ferrer J. Nat Genet. 2014 Feb;46(2):136-43. doi: 10.1038/ng.2870. Epub 2014 Jan 12. PubMed 24413736.
Backbone
  Vector backbone: pENTR/D-TOPO
  Backbone manufacturer: Invitrogen
  Backbone size w/o insert (bp): 2580
  Vector type: Entry Vector
Growth in bacteria
  Bacterial resistance: Kanamycin, 50 μg/mL
  Growth temperature: 37°C
  Growth strain: DH5alpha
  Copy number: Unknown
Gene/Insert
  Gene/Insert name: LINGO2 inactive enhancer (alt name: LINGO2)
  Species: H. sapiens (human)
  Entrez Gene: LINGO2 (a.k.a. LERN3, LRRN6C, FLJ31810)
  Cloning method: TOPO Cloning
  Sequencing primers: 5′ M13 Fw; 3′ M13 Rev
Terms and licenses: Academic/Nonprofit Terms; Industry Terms: Not Available to Industry
Depositor comments: chromosome : chr9; start: 29215891 end: 29216522 (genomic position corresponds to the version of the human genome hg18) Fw primer used for cloning: CACCAGTGGGTTGTTTGTGTTTTT Rv primer used for cloning: TTGCTATGGTTAAGGTAAATGGCACA
How to cite: pENTR D-TOPO-C2_10 was a gift from Jorge Ferrer (Addgene plasmid # 60250 ; http://n2t.net/addgene:60250 ; RRID:Addgene_60250)
