[The description below was written by a language model from this plasmid's Addgene catalogue record and pLannotate feature annotations shown in this document.]
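Description:
pENTR D-TOPO-C2_10 is a Gateway entry clone built on the Invitrogen pENTR/D-TOPO backbone (2,580 bp without insert; 3,208 bp in the full deposited sequence). It is maintained in E. coli through a high-copy ColE1/pUC-type origin and selected with kanamycin via an aminoglycoside phosphotransferase (KanR) gene. The feature table also shows the standard backbone elements of this entry vector. The rrnB T1 and T2 transcription terminators lie upstream of the cloning region and insulate the insert from read-through transcription. A T7 promoter sits just outside attL2. Short lacI and lacZα fragments are annotated as well and appear to be non-functional remnants or incidental matches rather than working genes.

The payload is a human genomic segment from chromosome 9 near LINGO2, roughly 630 bp according to the depositor's hg18 coordinates. It was inserted by directional TOPO cloning between the attL1 and attL2 recombination sites. The insert itself is not annotated in the feature table, but the interval between the two attL sites is consistent with its recorded size. The depositor classifies this region as an inactive enhancer in human pancreatic islets, so it carries no coding sequence or promoter of its own.

The attL sites allow an LR Clonase reaction to transfer the fragment into any compatible Gateway destination vector. The record names pGL4.23-Gateway as an example destination. The associated study concerns pancreatic islet enhancer clusters and variants linked to type 2 diabetes risk, and an inactive element like this one plausibly serves as a comparator for active islet enhancers, although the record does not state this role explicitly.
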