Features (pLannotate 1.2.2; 9 found; start..end, strand, type, name):
    121..213     +  CDS            lacI (fragment): lac repressor; lacI; The lac repressor binds to the lac operator to inhibit transcription in E. coli. This inhibition can be relieved by adding lactose or isopropyl-β-D-thiogalactopyranoside (IPTG).
    268..295     -  terminator     rrnB T2 terminator: transcription terminator T2 from the E. coli rrnB gene
    427..470     +  terminator     rrnB T1 terminator: Escherichia coli rrnB; transcription terminator T1 from the E. coli rrnB gene
    517..553     -  CDS            lacZα (fragment): LacZα fragment of β-galactosidase; lacZ fragment
    569..668     +  protein_bind   attL1: mutant version of attL; recombination site for the Gateway® LR reaction LR Clonase™
   1333..1432    -  protein_bind   attL2: mutant version of attL; recombination site for the Gateway® LR reaction LR Clonase™
   1450..1468    -  promoter       T7 promoter: promoter for bacteriophage T7 RNA polymerase
   1602..2411    +  CDS            KanR: aminoglycoside phosphotransferase; aph(3')-Ia; confers resistance to kanamycin in bacteria or G418 (Geneticin®) in eukaryotes
   2558..3146    +  rep_origin     ori: high-copy-number ColE1/pMB1/pBR322/pUC origin of replication
>Addgene plasmid #60250 | pENTR D-TOPO-C2_10 | depositor full sequence | sequence record 96513 | Full Sequence
CTTTCCTGCGTTATCCCCTGATTCTGTGGATAACCGTATTACCGCCTTTGAGTGAGCTGATACCGCTCGC
CGCAGCCGAACGACCGAGCGCAGCGAGTCAGTGAGCGAGGAAGCGGAAGAGCGCCCAATACGCAAACCGC
CTCTCCCCGCGCGTTGGCCGATTCATTAATGCAGCTGGCACGACAGGTTTCCCGACTGGAAAGCGGGCAG
TGAGCGCAACGCAATTAATACGCGTACCGCTAGCCAGGAAGAGTTTGTAGAAACGCAAAAAGGCCATCCG
TCAGGATGGCCTTCTGCTTAGTTTGATGCCTGGCAGTTTATGGCGGGCGTCCTGCCCGCCACCCTCCGGG
CCGTTGCTTCACAACGTTCAAATCCGCTCCCGGCGGATTTGTCCTACTCAGGAGAGCGTTCACCGACAAA
CAACAGATAAAACGAAAGGCCCAGTCTTCCGACTGAGCCTTTCGTTTTATTTGATGCCTGGCAGTTCCCT
ACTCTCGCGTTAACGCTAGCATGGATGTTTTCCCAGTCACGACGTTGTAAAACGACGGCCAGTCTTAAGC
TCGGGCCCCAAATAATGATTTTATTTTGACTGATAGTGACCTGTTCGTTGCAACAAATTGATGAGCAATG
CTTTTTTATAATGCCAACTTTGTACAAAAAAGCAGGCTCCGCGGCCGCCCCCTTCACCAGTGGGTTGTTT
GTGTTTTTATTGATTTGTAGGAGTTCTCTCTATATTCTTAGATCTGATTCTTTTTGTCAGTACAAATACA
AAATCTTCTCACATGTAATTCATCTCACCTATTAATTTACCCTTTTCTCATTTAATATTTTGTTAACCTG
AAATGATCATAATAAATGATCCAAGCTCAAAAAGGAACTAAACCACTAAATGGGACAACTGCGACTCTTT
TATCAGTATTACCAAAACCAATGCCACATCAAATATTGTGACATTTTATATTTCATTTATCTCAGAGATA
ATCAAAAAAAGATTAGTGCTGTAATAACTAGAAATCAATCATTGCAAGCTGCCAACTCAAGCAGGAAACA
TGCATAAATGCTCAAAATTTTCATGATTGGATCCATAGTTTAAGAATATGAATATAGCCATTATTACACT
AACTCATACAGTGACAACTTTGCTCCAAATAAAACATCTTTGGAAAAGAGATATGTTTATTACTTCTATA
ATACAACAGACCATTGCCTCTGTCACTGCTTGTTATGATTAATTATATCTCCTGTGGTATAGCAACTATG
TAGAGCAAAATTTGTAAACATTGATAATATTGTGCCATTTACCTTAACCATAGCAAAAGGGTGGGCGCGC
CGACCCAGCTTTCTTGTACAAAGTTGGCATTATAAGAAAGCATTGCTTATCAATTTGTTGCAACGAACAG
GTCACTATCAGTCAAAATAAAATCATTATTTGCCATCCAGCTGATATCCCCTATAGTGAGTCGTATTACA
TGGTCATAGCTGTTTCCTGGCAGCTCTGGCCCGTGTCTCAAAATCTCTGATGTTACATTGCACAAGATAA
AAATATATCATCATGAACAATAAAACTGTCTGCTTACATAAACAGTAATACAAGGGGTGTTATGAGCCAT
ATTCAACGGGAAACGTCGAGGCCGCGATTAAATTCCAACATGGATGCTGATTTATATGGGTATAAATGGG
CTCGCGATAATGTCGGGCAATCAGGTGCGACAATCTATCGCTTGTATGGGAAGCCCGATGCGCCAGAGTT
GTTTCTGAAACATGGCAAAGGTAGCGTTGCCAATGATGTTACAGATGAGATGGTCAGACTAAACTGGCTG
ACGGAATTTATGCCTCTTCCGACCATCAAGCATTTTATCCGTACTCCTGATGATGCATGGTTACTCACCA
CTGCGATCCCCGGAAAAACAGCATTCCAGGTATTAGAAGAATATCCTGATTCAGGTGAAAATATTGTTGA
TGCGCTGGCAGTGTTCCTGCGCCGGTTGCATTCGATTCCTGTTTGTAATTGTCCTTTTAACAGCGATCGC
GTATTTCGTCTCGCTCAGGCGCAATCACGAATGAATAACGGTTTGGTTGATGCGAGTGATTTTGATGACG
AGCGTAATGGCTGGCCTGTTGAACAAGTCTGGAAAGAAATGCATAAACTTTTGCCATTCTCACCGGATTC
AGTCGTCACTCATGGTGATTTCTCACTTGATAACCTTATTTTTGACGAGGGGAAATTAATAGGTTGTATT
GATGTTGGACGAGTCGGAATCGCAGACCGATACCAGGATCTTGCCATCCTATGGAACTGCCTCGGTGAGT
TTTCTCCTTCATTACAGAAACGGCTTTTTCAAAAATATGGTATTGATAATCCTGATATGAATAAATTGCA
GTTTCATTTGATGCTCGATGAGTTTTTCTAATCAGAATTGGTTAATTGGTTGTAACACTGGCAGAGCATT
ACGCTGACTTGACGGGACGGCGCAAGCTCATGACCAAAATCCCTTAACGTGAGTTACGCGTCGTTCCACT
GAGCGTCAGACCCCGTAGAAAAGATCAAAGGATCTTCTTGAGATCCTTTTTTTCTGCGCGTAATCTGCTG
CTTGCAAACAAAAAAACCACCGCTACCAGCGGTGGTTTGTTTGCCGGATCAAGAGCTACCAACTCTTTTT
CCGAAGGTAACTGGCTTCAGCAGAGCGCAGATACCAAATACTGTCCTTCTAGTGTAGCCGTAGTTAGGCC
ACCACTTCAAGAACTCTGTAGCACCGCCTACATACCTCGCTCTGCTAATCCTGTTACCAGTGGCTGCTGC
CAGTGGCGATAAGTCGTGTCTTACCGGGTTGGACTCAAGACGATAGTTACCGGATAAGGCGCAGCGGTCG
GGCTGAACGGGGGGTTCGTGCACACAGCCCAGCTTGGAGCGAACGACCTACACCGAACTGAGATACCTAC
AGCGTGAGCATTGAGAAAGCGCCACGCTTCCCGAAGGGAGAAAGGCGGACAGGTATCCGGTAAGCGGCAG
GGTCGGAACAGGAGAGCGCACGAGGGAGCTTCCAGGGGGAAACGCCTGGTATCTTTATAGTCCTGTCGGG
TTTCGCCACCTCTGACTTGAGCGTCGATTTTTGTGATGCTCGTCAGGGGGGCGGAGCCTATGGAAAAACG
CCAGCAACGCGGCCTTTTTACGGTTCCTGGCCTTTTGCTGGCCTTTTGCTCACATGTT
